>Addgene plasmid #122822 | pAC10102_pLX-NLS_GFP-IRES-Hygro | depositor full sequence | sequence record 234324 | pAC10102_pLX-NLS_GFP-IRES-Hygro sequence 9771 bps
CTCGAGGGGGCCCGGGGTTATTAATAGTAATCAATTACGGGGTCATTAGTTCATAGCCCATATATGGAGT
TCCGCGTTACATAACTTACGGTAAATGGCCCGCCTGGCTGACCGCCCAACGACCCCCGCCCATTGACGTC
AATAATGACGTATGTTCCCATAGTAACGCCAATAGGGACTTTCCATTGACGTCAATGGGTGGAGTATTTA
CGGTAAACTGCCCACTTGGCAGTACATCAAGTGTATCATATGCCAAGTACGCCCCCTATTGACGTCAATG
ACGGTAAATGGCCCGCCTGGCATTATGCCCAGTACATGACCTTATGGGACTTTCCTACTTGGCAGTACAT
CTACGTATTAGTCATCGCTATTACCATGGTGATGCGGTTTTGGCAGTACATCAATGGGCGTGGATAGCGG
TTTGACTCACGGGGATTTCCAAGTCTCCACCCCATTGACGTCAATGGGAGTTTGTTTTGGCACCAAAATC
AACGGGACTTTCCAAAATGTCGTAACAACTCCGCCCCATTGACGCAAATGGGCGGTAGGCGTGTACGGTG
GGAGGTCTATATAAGCAGAGCTCTCTGGCTAACTGTCGGGATCAACAAGTTTGTACAAAAAAGCAGGCTC
CGAATTCGCCCTTGCCGCCACCATGCCAAAAAAAAAACGCAAAGTGGTGAGCAAGGGCGAGGAGCTGTTC
ACCGGGGTGGTGCCCATCCTGGTCGAGCTGGACGGCGACGTAAACGGCCACAAGTTCAGCGTGTCCGGCG
AGGGCGAGGGCGATGCCACCTACGGCAAGCTGACCCTGAAGTTCATCTGCACCACCGGCAAGCTGCCCGT
GCCCTGGCCCACCCTCGTGACCACCCTGACCTACGGCGTGCAGTGCTTCAGCCGCTACCCCGACCACATG
AAGCAGCACGACTTCTTCAAGTCCGCCATGCCCGAAGGCTACGTCCAGGAGCGCACCATCTTCTTCAAGG
ACGACGGCAACTACAAGACCCGCGCCGAGGTGAAGTTCGAGGGCGACACCCTGGTGAACCGCATCGAGCT
GAAGGGCATCGACTTCAAGGAGGACGGCAACATCCTGGGGCACAAGCTGGAGTACAACTACAACAGCCAC
AACGTCTATATCATGGCCGACAAGCAGAAGAACGGCATCAAGGTGAACTTCAAGATCCGCCACAACATCG
AGGACGGCAGCGTGCAGCTCGCCGACCACTACCAGCAGAACACCCCCATCGGCGACGGCCCCGTGCTGCT
GCCCGACAACCACTACCTGAGCACCCAGTCCGCCCTGAGCAAAGACCCCAACGAGAAGCGCGATCACATG
GTCCTGCTGGAGTTCGTGACCGCCGCCGGGATCACTCTCGGCATGGACGAGCTGTACAAGTAAAAGGGCG
AATTCGACCCAGCTTTCTTGTACAAAGTGGTTGGTAAGCCTATCCCTAACCCTCTCCTCGGTCTCGATTC
TACGTAGTAATGAGCTAGCAGTCTCGAGGTTAACGAATTCCGCCCCCCCCCCTAACGTTACTGGCCGAAG
CCGCTTGGAATAAGGCCGGTGTGCGTTTGTCTATATGTTATTTTCCACCATATTGCCGTCTTTTGGCAAT
GTGAGGGCCCGGAAACCTGGCCCTGTCTTCTTGACGAGCATTCCTAGGGGTCTTTCCCCTCTCGCCAAAG
GAATGCAAGGTCTGTTGAATGTCGTGAAGGAAGCAGTTCCTCTGGAAGCTTCTTGAAGACAAACAACGTC
TGTAGCGACCCTTTGCAGGCAGCGGAACCCCCCACCTGGCGACAGGTGCCTCTGCGGCCAAAAGCCACGT
GTATAAGATACACCTGCAAAGGCGGCACAACCCCAGTGCCACGTTGTGAGTTGGATAGTTGTGGAAAGAG
TCAAATGGCTCTCCTCAAGCGTATTCAACAAGGGGCTGAAGGATGCCCAGAAGGTACCCCATTGTATGGG
ATCTGATCTGGGGCCTCGGTGCACATGCTTTACATGTGTTTAGTCGAGGTTAAAAAAACGTCTAGGCCCC
CCGAACCACGGGGACGTGGTTTTCCTTTGAAAAACACGATGATAATATGGCCACAACCGCCACCATGAAA
AAGCCTGAACTCACCGCGACGTCTGTCGAGAAGTTTCTGATCGAAAAGTTCGACAGCGTCTCCGACCTGA
TGCAGCTCTCGGAGGGCGAAGAATCTCGTGCTTTCAGCTTCGATGTAGGAGGGCGTGGATATGTCCTGCG
GGTAAATAGCTGCGCCGATGGTTTCTACAAAGATCGTTATGTTTATCGGCACTTTGCATCGGCCGCGCTC
CCGATTCCGGAAGTGCTTGACATTGGGGAATTTAGCGAGAGCCTGACCTATTGCATCTCCCGCCGTGCAC
AGGGTGTCACGTTGCAAGACCTGCCTGAAACCGAACTGCCCGCTGTTCTGCAGCCGGTCGCGGAGGCCAT
GGATGCGATCGCTGCGGCCGATCTTAGCCAGACGAGCGGGTTCGGCCCATTCGGACCGCAAGGAATCGGT
CAATACACTACATGGCGTGATTTCATATGCGCGATTGCTGATCCCCATGTGTATCACTGGCAAACTGTGA
TGGACGACACCGTCAGTGCGTCCGTCGCGCAGGCTCTCGATGAGCTGATGCTTTGGGCCGAGGACTGCCC
CGAAGTCCGGCACCTCGTGCACGCGGATTTCGGCTCCAACAATGTCCTGACGGACAATGGCCGCATAACA
GCGGTCATTGACTGGAGCGAGGCGATGTTCGGGGATTCCCAATACGAGGTCGCCAACATCTTCTTCTGGA
GGCCGTGGTTGGCTTGTATGGAGCAGCAGACGCGCTACTTCGAGCGGAGGCATCCGGAGCTTGCAGGATC
GCCGCGGCTCCGGGCGTATATGCTCCGCATTGGTCTTGACCAACTCTATCAGAGCTTGGTTGACGGCAAT
TTCGATGATGCAGCTTGGGCGCAGGGTCGATGCGACGCAATCGTCCGATCCGGAGCCGGGACTGTCGGGC
GTACACAAATCGCCCGCAGAAGCGCGGCCGTCTGGACCGATGGCTGTGTAGAAGTACTCGCCGATAGTGG
AAACCGACGCCCCAGCACTCGTCCGAGGGCAAAGGAATAGACGCGTACCGGTTAGCACCGGTGTGATCAG
GGTCAGACAGCTGCCTGCAGGCCGGTGGCGCGTTAAGTCGACAATCAACCTCTGGATTACAAAATTTGTG
AAAGATTGACTGGTATTCTTAACTATGTTGCTCCTTTTACGCTATGTGGATACGCTGCTTTAATGCCTTT
GTATCATGCTATTGCTTCCCGTATGGCTTTCATTTTCTCCTCCTTGTATAAATCCTGGTTGCTGTCTCTT
TATGAGGAGTTGTGGCCCGTTGTCAGGCAACGTGGCGTGGTGTGCACTGTGTTTGCTGACGCAACCCCCA
CTGGTTGGGGCATTGCCACCACCTGTCAGCTCCTTTCCGGGACTTTCGCTTTCCCCCTCCCTATTGCCAC
GGCGGAACTCATCGCCGCCTGCCTTGCCCGCTGCTGGACAGGGGCTCGGCTGTTGGGCACTGACAATTCC
GTGGTGTTGTCGGGGAAATCATCGTCCTTTCCTTGGCTGCTCGCCTGTGTTGCCACCTGGATTCTGCGCG
GGACGTCCTTCTGCTACGTCCCTTCGGCCCTCAATCCAGCGGACCTTCCTTCCCGCGGCCTGCTGCCGGC
TCTGCGGCCTCTTCCGCGTCTTCGCCTTCGCCCTCAGACGAGTCGGATCTCCCTTTGGGCCGCCTCCCCG
CGTCGACTTTAAGACCAATGACTTACAAGGCAGCTGTAGATCTTAGCCACTTTTTAAAAGAAAAGGGGGG
ACTGGAAGGGCTAATTCACTCCCAACGAAGACAAGATCTGCTTTTTGCTTGTACTGGGTCTCTCTGGTTA
GACCAGATCTGAGCCTGGGAGCTCTCTGGCTAACTAGGGAACCCACTGCTTAAGCCTCAATAAAGCTTGC
CTTGAGTGCTTCAAGTAGTGTGTGCCCGTCTGTTGTGTGACTCTGGTAACTAGAGATCCCTCAGACCCTT
TTAGTCAGTGTGGAAAATCTCTAGCAGTACGTATAGTAGTTCATGTCATCTTATTATTCAGTATTTATAA
CTTGCAAAGAAATGAATATCAGAGAGTGAGAGGAACTTGTTTATTGCAGCTTATAATGGTTACAAATAAA
GCAATAGCATCACAAATTTCACAAATAAAGCATTTTTTTCACTGCATTCTAGTTGTGGTTTGTCCAAACT
CATCAATGTATCTTATCATGTCTGGCTCTAGCTATCCCGCCCCTAACTCCGCCCATCCCGCCCCTAACTC
CGCCCAGTTCCGCCCATTCTCCGCCCCATGGCTGACTAATTTTTTTTATTTATGCAGAGGCCGAGGCCGC
CTCGGCCTCTGAGCTATTCCAGAAGTAGTGAGGAGGCTTTTTTGGAGGCCTAGGGACGTACCCAATTCGC
CCTATAGTGAGTCGTATTACGCGCGCTCACTGGCCGTCGTTTTACAACGTCGTGACTGGGAAAACCCTGG
CGTTACCCAACTTAATCGCCTTGCAGCACATCCCCCTTTCGCCAGCTGGCGTAATAGCGAAGAGGCCCGC
ACCGATCGCCCTTCCCAACAGTTGCGCAGCCTGAATGGCGAATGGG
[124 nt withheld, positions 4667-4790]
C
[91 nt withheld, positions 4792-4882]
A
[49 nt withheld, positions 4884-4932]
CCTTTGACGTTGGAGTCCACGTTCTTT
[37 nt withheld, positions 4960-4996]
ACCCTATCTCGGTCTATTCTTTTGATTTATAAGGGATTTTGCCGATTTCGGCCTATTGGTTAAAAAATGA
GCTGATTTAACAAAAATTTAACGCGAATTTTAACAAAATATTAACGCTTACAATTTAGGTGGCACTTTTC
GGGGAAATGTGCGCGGAACCCCTATTTGTTTATTTTTCTAAATACATTCAAATATGTATCCGCTCATGAG
ACAATAACCCTGATAAATGCTTCAATAATATTGAAAAAGGAAGAGTATGAGTATTCAACATTTCCGTGTC
GCCCTTATTCCCTTTTTTGCGGCATTTTGCCTTCCTGTTTTTGCTCACCCAGAAACGCTGGTGAAAGTAA
AAGATGCTGAAGATCAGTTGGGTGCACGAGTGGGTTACATCGAACTGGATCTCAACAGCGGTAAGATCCT
TGAGAGTTTTCGCCCCGAAGAACGTTTTCCAATGATGAGCACTTTTAAAGTTCTGCTATGTGGCGCGGTA
TTATCCCGTATTGACGCCGGGCAAGAGCAACTCGGTCGCCGCATACACTATTCTCAGAATGACTTGGTTG
AGTACTCACCAGTCACAGAAAAGCATCTTACGGATGGCATGACAGTAAGAGAATTATGCAGTGCTGCCAT
AACCATGAGTGATAACACTGCGGCCAACTTACTTCTGACAACGATCGGAGGACCGAAGGAGCTAACCGCT
TTTTTGCACAACATGGGGGATCATGTAACTCGCCTTGATCGTTGGGAACCGGAGCTGAATGAAGCCATAC
CAAACGACGAGCGTGACACCACGATGCCTGTAGCAATGGCAACAACGTTGCGCAAACTATTAACTGGCGA
ACTACTTACTCTAGCTTCCCGGCAACAATTAATAGACTGGATGGAGGCGGATAAAGTTGCAGGACCACTT
CTGCGCTCGGCCCTTCCGGCTGGCTGGTTTATTGCTGATAAATCTGGAGCCGGTGAGCGTGGGTCTCGCG
GTATCATTGCAGCACTGGGGCCAGATGGTAAGCCCTCCCGTATCGTAGTTATCTACACGACGGGGAGTCA
GGCAACTATGGATGAACGAAATAGACAGATCGCTGAGATAGGTGCCTCACTGATTAAGCATTGGTAACTG
TCAGACCAAGTTTACTCATATATACTTTAGATTGATTTAAAACTTCATTTTTAATTTAAAAGGATCTAGG
TGAAGATCCTTTTTGATAATCTCATGACCAAAATCCCTTAACGTGAGTTTTCGTTCCACTGAGCGTCAGA
CCCCGTAGAAAAGATCAAAGGATCTTCTTGAGATCCTTTTTTTCTGCGCGTAATCTGCTGCTTGCAAACA
AAAAAACCACCGCTACCAGCGGTGGTTTGTTTGCCGGATCAAGAGCTACCAACTCTTTTTCCGAAGGTAA
CTGGCTTCAGCAGAGCGCAGATACCAAATACTGTTCTTCTAGTGTAGCCGTAGTTAGGCCACCACTTCAA
GAACTCTGTAGCACCGCCTACATACCTCGCTCTGCTAATCCTGTTACCAGTGGCTGCTGCCAGTGGCGAT
AAGTCGTGTCTTACCGGGTTGGACTCAAGACGATAGTTACCGGATAAGGCGCAGCGGTCGGGCTGAACGG
GGGGTTCGTGCACACAGCCCAGCTTGGAGCGAACGACCTACACCGAACTGAGATACCTACAGCGTGAGCT
ATGAGAAAGCGCCACGCTTCCCGAAGGGAGAAAGGCGGACAGGTATCCGGTAAGCGGCAGGGTCGGAACA
GGAGAGCGCACGAGGGAGCTTCCAGGGGGAAACGCCTGGTATCTTTATAGTCCTGTCGGGTTTCGCCACC
TCTGACTTGAGCGTCGATTTTTGTGATGCTCGTCAGGGGGGCGGAGCCTATGGAAAAACGCCAGCAACGC
GGCCTTTTTACGGTTCCTGGCCTTTTGCTGGCCTTTTGCTCACATGTTCTTTCCTGCGTTATCCCCTGAT
TCTGTGGATAACCGTATTACCGCCTTTGAGTGAGCTGATACCGCTCGCCGCAGCCGAACGACCGAGCGCA
GCGAGTCAGTGAGCGAGGAAGCGGAAGAGCGCCCAATACGCAAACCGCCTCTCCCCGCGCGTTGGCCGAT
TCATTAATGCAGCTGGCACGACAGGTTTCCCGACTGGAAAGCGGGCAGTGAGCGCAACGCAATTAATGTG
AGTTAGCTCACTCATTAGGCACCCCAGGCTTTACACTTTATGCTTCCGGCTCGTATGTTGTGTGGAATTG
TGAGCGGATAACAATTTCACACAGGAAACAGCTATGACCATGATTACGCCAAGCGCGCAATTAACCCTCA
CTAAAGGGAACAAAAGCTGGAGCTGCAAGCTTAATGTAGTCTTATGCAATACTCTTGTAGTCTTGCAACA
TGGTAACGATGAGTTAGCAACATGCCTTACAAGGAGAGAAAAAGCACCGTGCATGCCGATTGGTGGAAGT
AAGGTGGTACGATCGTGCCTTATTAGGAAGGCAACAGACGGGTCTGACATGGATTGGACGAACCACTGAA
TTGCCGCATTGCAGAGATATTGTATTTAAGTGCCTAGCTCGATACATAAACGGGTCTCTCTGGTTAGACC
AGATCTGAGCCTGGGAGCTCTCTGGCTAACTAGGGAACCCACTGCTTAAGCCTCAATAAAGCTTGCCTTG
AGTGCTTCAAGTAGTGTGTGCCCGTCTGTTGTGTGACTCTGGTAACTAGAGATCCCTCAGACCCTTTTAG
TCAGTGTGGAAAATCTCTAGCAGTGGCGCCCGAACAGGGACTTGAAAGCGAAAGGGAAACCAGAGGAGCT
CTCTCGACGCAGGACTCGGCTTGCTGAAGCGCGCACGGCAAGAGGCGAGGGGCGGCGACTGGTGAGTACG
CCAAAAATTTTGACTAGCGGAGGCTAGAAGGAGAGAGATGGGTGCGAGAGCGTCAGTATTAAGCGGGGGA
GAATTAGATCGCGATGGGAAAAAATTCGGTTAAGGCCAGGGGGAAAGAAAAAATATAAATTAAAACATAT
AGTATGGGCAAGCAGGGAGCTAGAACGATTCGCAGTTAATCCTGGCCTGTTAGAAACATCAGAAGGCTGT
AGACAAATACTGGGACAGCTACAACCATCCCTTCAGACAGGATCAGAAGAACTTAGATCATTATATAATA
CAGTAGCAACCCTCTATTGTGTGCATCAAAGGATAGAGATAAAAGACACCAAGGAAGCTTTAGACAAGAT
AGAGGAAGAGCAAAACAAAAGTAAGACCACCGCACAGCAAGCGGCCGCTGATCTTCAGACCTGGAGGAGG
AGATATGAGGGACAATTGGAGAAGTGAATTATATAAATATAAAGTAGTAAAAATTGAACCATTAGGAGTA
GCACCCACCAAGGCAAAGAGAAGAGTGGTGCAGAGAGAAAAAAGAGCAGTGGGAATAGGAGCTTTGTTCC
TTGGGTTCTTGGGAGCAGCAGGAAGCACTATGGGCGCAGCGTCAATGACGCTGACGGTACAGGCCAGACA
ATTATTGTCTGGTATAGTGCAGCAGCAGAACAATTTGCTGAGGGCTATTGAGGCGCAACAGCATCTGTTG
CAACTCACAGTCTGGGGCATCAAGCAGCTCCAGGCAAGAATCCTGGCTGTGGAAAGATACCTAAAGGATC
AACAGCTCCTGGGGATTTGGGGTTGCTCTGGAAAACTCATTTGCACCACTGCTGTGCCTTGGAATGCTAG
TTGGAGTAATAAATCTCTGGAACAGATTTGGAATCACACGACCTGGATGGAGTGGGACAGAGAAATTAAC
AATTACACAAGCTTAATACACTCCTTAATTGAAGAATCGCAAAACCAGCAAGAAAAGAATGAACAAGAAT
TATTGGAATTAGATAAATGGGCAAGTTTGTGGAATTGGTTTAACATAACAAATTGGCTGTGGTATATAAA
ATTATTCATAATGATAGTAGGAGGCTTGGTAGGTTTAAGAATAGTTTTTGCTGTACTTTCTATAGTGAAT
AGAGTTAGGCAGGGATATTCACCATTATCGTTTCAGACCCACCTCCCAACCCCGAGGGGACCCTTGCGCC
TTTTCCAAGGCAGCCCTGGGTTTGCGCAGGGACGCGGCTGCTCTGGGCGTGGTTCCGGGAAACGCAGCGG
CGCCGACCCTGGGTCTCGCACATTCTTCACGTCCGTTCGCAGCGTCACCCGGATCTTCGCCGCTACCCTT
GTGGGCCCCCCGGCGACGCTTCCTGCTCCGCCCCTAAGTCGGGAAGGTTCCTTGCGGTTCGCGGCGTGCC
GGACGTGACAAACGGAAGCCGCACGTCTCACTAGTACCCTCGCAGACGGACAGCGCCAGGGAGCAATGGC
AGCGCGCCGACCGCGATGGGCTGTGGCCAATAGCGGCTGCTCAGCAGGGCGCGCCGAGAGCAGCGGCCGG
GAAGGGGCGGTGCGGGAGGCGGGGTGTGGGGCGGTAGTGTGGGCCCTGTTCCTGCCCGCGCGGTGTTCCG
CATTCTGCAAGCCTCCGGAGCGCACGTCGGCAGTCGGCTCCCTCGTTGACCGAATCACCGACCTCTCTCC
CCAGGGGGTACCCAGCTGTCTAGAGAATTCTAGATCTTGAGACAAATGGCAGTATTCATCCACAATTTTA
AAAGAAAAGGGGGGATTGGGGGGTACAGTGCAGGGGAAAGAATAGTAGACATAATAGCAACAGACATACA
AACTAAAGAATTACAAAAACAAATTACAAAAATTCAAAATTTTCGGGTTTATTACAGGGACAGCAGAGAT
CCACTTTGGCGCCGG
Features (pLannotate 1.2.2; 32 found; start..end, strand, type, name):
     75..378     +  enhancer       CMV enhancer: human cytomegalovirus immediate early enhancer
    379..582     +  promoter       CMV promoter: human cytomegalovirus (CMV) immediate early promoter
    605..629     +  protein_bind   attB1: mutant version of attB; recombination site for the Gateway® BP reaction BP Clonase™
    675..1393    +  CDS            EGFP (fragment): the original enhanced GFP (Yang et al., 1996) mammalian codon-optimized
   1407..1431    -  protein_bind   attB2: mutant version of attB; recombination site for the Gateway® BP reaction BP Clonase™
   1433..1474    +  CDS            V5 tag: epitope tag from simian virus 5
   1613..2075    +  misc_feature   IRES: internal ribosome entry site (IRES) of the encephalomyocarditis virus (EMCV)
   2095..3117    +  CDS            hph: KHYB_ECOLX - Experimental evidence at protein level: Swiss-Prot protein existence level 1. The aminoglycoside phosphotransferases achieve inactivation of their antibiotic substrates by phosphorylation. Only phosphorylates hygromycin and closely related compounds such as demethyl analogs and destomycin. From Escherichia coli.
   3193..3781    +  misc_feature   WPRE: woodchuck hepatitis virus posttranscriptional regulatory element
   3832..3851    +  misc_feature   cPPT/CTS (fragment): central polypurine tract and central termination sequence of HIV-1
   3853..4086    +  LTR            3' LTR (ΔU3): self-inactivating 3' long terminal repeat (LTR) from HIV-1
   4164..4285    +  polyA_signal   SV40 poly(A) signal: SV40 polyadenylation signal
   4325..4460    +  rep_origin     SV40 ori: SV40 origin of replication
   4481..4499    -  promoter       T7 promoter: promoter for bacteriophage T7 RNA polymerase
   4507..4662    +  CDS            lacZα (fragment): LacZα fragment of β-galactosidase; lacZ fragment
   4667..5095    +  rep_origin     f1 ori (sequence partly withheld): f1 bacteriophage origin of replication; arrow indicates direction of (+) strand synthesis
   5148..5252    +  promoter       AmpR promoter: bla
   5253..6113    +  CDS            AmpR: β-lactamase; bla; confers resistance to ampicillin, carbenicillin, and related antibiotics
   6284..6872    +  rep_origin     ori: high-copy-number ColE1/pMB1/pBR322/pUC origin of replication
   7055..7147    +  CDS            lacI (fragment): lac repressor; lacI; The lac repressor binds to the lac operator to inhibit transcription in E. coli. This inhibition can be relieved by adding lactose or isopropyl-β-D-thiogalactopyranoside (IPTG).
   7160..7181    +  protein_bind   CAP binding site: CAP binding activates transcription in the presence of cAMP. E. coli catabolite activator protein
   7196..7226    +  promoter       lac promoter: promoter for the E. coli lac operon
   7234..7250    +  protein_bind   lac operator: The lac repressor binds to the lac operator to inhibit transcription in E. coli. This inhibition can be relieved by adding lactose or isopropyl-β-D-thiogalactopyranoside (IPTG). lac repressor encoded by lacI
   7295..7313    +  promoter       T3 promoter: promoter for bacteriophage T3 RNA polymerase
   7341..7567    +  promoter       RSV promoter: Rous sarcoma virus enhancer/promoter
   7568..7748    +  LTR            5' LTR (truncated): truncated 5' long terminal repeat (LTR) from HIV-1
   7795..7920    +  misc_feature   HIV-1 Ψ: packaging signal of human immunodeficiency virus type 1
   7904..8267    +  CDS            HIV-1 gag (fragment): gag protein from human immunodeficiency virus 1; gag
   8413..8646    +  misc_feature   RRE: The Rev response element (RRE) of HIV-1 allows for Rev-dependent mRNA export from the nucleus to the cytoplasm.
   9023..9049    +  CDS            Rev (fragment): human immunodeficiency virus 1 (HIV-1) Rev protein; rev; enhances nuclear export of unspliced and incompletely spliced viral mRNAs
   9050..9550    +  promoter       hPGK promoter: human phosphoglycerate kinase 1 promoter
   9612..9729    +  misc_feature   cPPT/CTS: central polypurine tract and central termination sequence of HIV-1
