[The description below was written by a language model from this plasmid's Addgene catalogue record and pLannotate feature annotations shown in this document.]
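Description:
pAC10102_pLX-NLS_GFP-IRES-Hygro is a 9,771 bp lentiviral mammalian expression vector built on the pLX-DEST-IRES-Hygro backbone, into which a synthetic NLS-EGFP coding sequence was introduced by Gateway recombination. In bacteria it is maintained through a high-copy ColE1/pUC-type origin and selected with ampicillin via β-lactamase. An f1 origin, an SV40 origin and remnants of a lac/lacZα cloning region with T3 and T7 promoters are also carried on the backbone.

The viral portion has a third-generation, self-inactivating layout. An RSV promoter drives a truncated HIV-1 5' LTR, followed by the Ψ packaging signal with a gag fragment, the Rev response element and a cPPT/CTS, and it ends in a ΔU3 3' LTR with a downstream SV40 polyadenylation signal. Within this frame, the CMV enhancer/promoter sits directly upstream of the attB1 and attB2 sites that flank the EGFP insert. The nuclear localization signal itself is not annotated separately, although a short gap between attB1 and EGFP could hold it. A V5 tag sequence lies just past attB2, but the record does not say whether it is fused in frame to the insert. An EMCV IRES then allows translation of the intact hygromycin phosphotransferase gene (hph) from the same transcript, so hygromycin resistance is coupled to expression of the fluorescent protein, and a WPRE enhances transcript expression. An hPGK promoter is also annotated upstream of the cPPT and CMV elements, and its role here is not stated.

The stated purpose is delivery of EGFP together with a non-split hygromycin marker. Since it comes from a study on split selectable markers, it plausibly serves as the full-length marker reference, though the record does not say so.
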