Addgene plasmid #122822: pAC10102_pLX-NLS_GFP-IRES-Hygro
Purpose: Plasmid 102:Lentiviral vector encoding Non-split Hygroand EGFP
Depositing lab: Albert Cheng. Publication: Split Selectable Markers. Jillette N, Du M, Cheng AW. bioRxiv 452979 10.1101/452979.
Backbone
  Vector backbone: pLX-DEST-IRES-Hygro
  Vector type: Mammalian Expression, Lentiviral
  Selectable markers: Hygromycin
Growth in bacteria
  Bacterial resistance: Ampicillin, 100 μg/mL
  Growth temperature: 30°C
  Growth strain: NEB Stable
  Copy number: Unknown
Gene/Insert
  Gene/Insert name: NLS-EGFP
  Species: Synthetic
  Cloning method: Gateway Cloning
  Sequencing primers: 5′ CMV-Forward; 3′ IRES-R
Terms and licenses: Academic/Nonprofit Terms; Industry Terms: Not Available to Industry
Depositor comments: Please visit https://www.biorxiv.org/content/10.1101/452979v2 for BioRxiv preprint.
How to cite: pAC10102_pLX-NLS_GFP-IRES-Hygro was a gift from Albert Cheng (Addgene plasmid # 122822)
